>Addgene plasmid #57473 | mEos3.2-MCPB2-C-18 | addgene full sequence | sequence record 213120 | Addgene NGS Result
CATGTTCTTTCCTGCGTTATCCCCTGATTCTGTGGATAACCGTATTACCGCCATGCATTAGTTATTAATA
GTAATCAATTACGGGGTCATTAGTTCATAGCCCATATATGGAGTTCCGCGTTACATAACTTACGGTAAAT
GGCCCGCCTGGCTGACCGCCCAACGACCCCCGCCCATTGACGTCAATAATGACGTATGTTCCCATAGTAA
CGCCAATAGGGACTTTCCATTGACGTCAATGGGTGGAGTATTTACGGTAAACTGCCCACTTGGCAGTACA
TCAAGTGTATCATATGCCAAGTACGCCCCCTATTGACGTCAATGACGGTAAATGGCCCGCCTGGCATTAT
GCCCAGTACATGACCTTATGGGACTTTCCTACTTGGCAGTACATCTACGTATTAGTCATCGCTATTACCA
TGGTGATGCGGTTTTGGCAGTACATCAATGGGCGTGGATAGCGGTTTGACTCACGGGGATTTCCAAGTCT
CCACCCCATTGACGTCAATGGGAGTTTGTTTTGGCACCAAAATCAACGGGACTTTCCAAAATGTCGTAAC
AACTCCGCCCCATTGACGCAAATGGGCGGTAGGCGTGTACGGTGGGAGGTCTATATAAGCAGAGCTGGTT
TAGTGAACCGTCAGATCCGCTAGCGCTACCGGTCGCCACCATGAGTGCGATTAAGCCAGACATGAAGATC
AAACTCCGTATGGAAGGCAACGTAAACGGGCACCACTTTGTGATCGACGGAGATGGTACAGGCAAGCCTT
TTGAGGGAAAACAGAGTATGGATCTTGAAGTCAAAGAGGGCGGACCTCTGCCTTTTGCCTTTGATATCCT
GACCACTGCATTCCATTACGGCAACAGGGTATTCGCCAAATATCCAGACAACATACAAGACTATTTTAAG
CAGTCGTTTCCTAAGGGGTATTCGTGGGAACGAAGCTTGACTTTCGAAGACGGGGGCATTTGCAACGCCA
GAAACGACATAACAATGGAAGGGGACACTTTCTATAATAAAGTTCGATTTTATGGTACCAACTTTCCCGC
CAATGGTCCAGTTATGCAGAAGAAGACGCTGAAATGGGAGCCCTCCACTGAGAAAATGTATGTGCGTGAT
GGAGTGCTGACGGGTGATATTGAGATGGCTTTGTTGCTTGAAGGAAATGCCCATTACCGATGTGACTTCA
GAACTACTTACAAAGCTAAGGAGAAGGGTGTCAAGTTACCAGGCGCCCACTTTGTGGACCACTGCATTGA
GATTTTAAGCCATGACAAAGATTACAACAAGGTTAAGCTGTATGAGCATGCTGTTGCTCATTCTGGATTG
CCTGACAATGCCAGACGATCCGGACTCAGATCTCGAGAGTCCAGTGGATATTCGTCTCGGTCGGGTGGAA
GC
[813 nt withheld, positions 1403-2215]
TGAGAATTCTGCAGTCGACGGTACCGCGGGCCCGGGATCCACCGGATCTAGATAACTGATCATAATCAGC
CATACCACATTTGTAGAGGTTTTACTTGCTTTAAAAAACCTCCCACACCTCCCCCTGAACCTGAAACATA
AAATGAATGCAATTGTTGTTGTTAACTTGTTTATTGCAGCTTATAATGGTTACAAATAAAGCAATAGCAT
CACAAATTTCACAAATAAAGCATTTTTTTCACTGCATTCTAGTTGTGGTTTGTCCAAACTCATCAATGTA
TCTTAACGCGTAAATTGTAAGCGTTAATATTTTGTTAAAATTCGCGTTAAATTTTTGTTAAATCAGCTCA
TTTTTTAACCAATAGGCCGAAATCGGCAAAATCCCTTATAAATCAAAAGAATAGACCGAGATAGGGT
[37 nt withheld, positions 2633-2669]
AAAGAACGTGGACTCCAACGTCAAAGG
[49 nt withheld, positions 2697-2745]
T
[91 nt withheld, positions 2747-2837]
G
[124 nt withheld, positions 2839-2962]
CAGGTGGCACTTTTCGGGGAAATGTGCGCGGAACCCCTATTTGTTTATTTTTCTAAATACATTCAAATAT
GTATCCGCTCATGAGACAATAACCCTGATAAATGCTTCAATAATATTGAAAAAGGAAGAGTCCTGAGGCG
GAAAGAACCAGCTGTGGAATGTGTGTCAGTTAGGGTGTGGAAAGTCCCCAGGCTCCCCAGCAGGCAGAAG
TATGCAAAGCATGCATCTCAATTAGTCAGCAACCAGGTGTGGAAAGTCCCCAGGCTCCCCAGCAGGCAGA
AGTATGCAAAGCATGCATCTCAATTAGTCAGCAACCATAGTCCCGCCCCTAACTCCGCCCATCCCGCCCC
TAACTCCGCCCAGTTCCGCCCATTCTCCGCCCCATGGCTGACTAATTTTTTTTATTTATGCAGAGGCCGA
GGCCGCCTCGGCCTCTGAGCTATTCCAGAAGTAGTGAGGAGGCTTTTTTGGAGGCCTAGGCTTTTGCAAA
GATCGATCAAGAGACAGGATGAGGATCGTTTCGCATGATTGAACAAGATGGATTGCACGCAGGTTCTCCG
GCCGCTTGGGTGGAGAGGCTATTCGGCTATGACTGGGCACAACAGACAATCGGCTGCTCTGATGCCGCCG
TGTTCCGGCTGTCAGCGCAGGGGCGCCCGGTTCTTTTTGTCAAGACCGACCTGTCCGGTGCCCTGAATGA
ACTGCAAGACGAGGCAGCGCGGCTATCGTGGCTGGCCACGACGGGCGTTCCTTGCGCAGCTGTGCTCGAC
GTTGTCACTGAAGCGGGAAGGGACTGGCTGCTATTGGGCGAAGTGCCGGGGCAGGATCTCCTGTCATCTC
ACCTTGCTCCTGCCGAGAAAGTATCCATCATGGCTGATGCAATGCGGCGGCTGCATACGCTTGATCCGGC
TACCTGCCCATTCGACCACCAAGCGAAACATCGCATCGAGCGAGCACGTACTCGGATGGAAGCCGGTCTT
GTCGATCAGGATGATCTGGACGAAGAGCATCAGGGGCTCGCGCCAGCCGAACTGTTCGCCAGGCTCAAGG
CGAGCATGCCCGACGGCGAGGATCTCGTCGTGACCCATGGCGATGCCTGCTTGCCGAATATCATGGTGGA
AAATGGCCGCTTTTCTGGATTCATCGACTGTGGCCGGCTGGGTGTGGCGGACCGCTATCAGGACATAGCG
TTGGCTACCCGTGATATTGCTGAAGAGCTTGGCGGCGAATGGGCTGACCGCTTCCTCGTGCTTTACGGTA
TCGCCGCTCCCGATTCGCAGCGCATCGCCTTCTATCGCCTTCTTGACGAGTTCTTCTGAGCGGGACTCTG
GGGTTCGAAATGACCGACCAAGCGACGCCCAACCTGCCATCACGAGATTTCGATTCCACCGCCGCCTTCT
ATGAAAGGTTGGGCTTCGGAATCGTTTTCCGGGACGCCGGCTGGATGATCCTCCAGCGCGGGGATCTCAT
GCTGGAGTTCTTCGCCCACCCTAGGGGGAGGCTAACTGAAACACGGAAGGAGACAATACCGGAAGGAACC
CGCGCTATGACGGCAATAAAAAGACAGAATAAAACGCACGGTGTTGGGTCGTTTGTTCATAAACGCGGGG
TTCGGTCCCAGGGCTGGCACTCTGTCGATACCCCACCGAGACCCCATTGGGGCCAATACGCCCGCGTTTC
TTCCTTTTCCCCACCCCACCCCCCAAGTTCGGGTGAAGGCCCAGGGCTCGCAGCCAACGTCGGGGCGGCA
GGCCCTGCCATAGCCTCAGGTTACTCATATATACTTTAGATTGATTTAAAACTTCATTTTTAATTTAAAA
GGATCTAGGTGAAGATCCTTTTTGATAATCTCATGACCAAAATCCCTTAACGTGAGTTTTCGTTCCACTG
AGCGTCAGACCCCGTAGAAAAGATCAAAGGATCTTCTTGAGATCCTTTTTTTCTGCGCGTAATCTGCTGC
TTGCAAACAAAAAAACCACCGCTACCAGCGGTGGTTTGTTTGCCGGATCAAGAGCTACCAACTCTTTTTC
CGAAGGTAACTGGCTTCAGCAGAGCGCAGATACCAAATACTGTTCTTCTAGTGTAGCCGTAGTTAGGCCA
CCACTTCAAGAACTCTGTAGCACCGCCTACATACCTCGCTCTGCTAATCCTGTTACCAGTGGCTGCTGCC
AGTGGCGATAAGTCGTGTCTTACCGGGTTGGACTCAAGACGATAGTTACCGGATAAGGCGCAGCGGTCGG
GCTGAACGGGGGGTTCGTGCACACAGCCCAGCTTGGAGCGAACGACCTACACCGAACTGAGATACCTACA
GCGTGAGCTATGAGAAAGCGCCACGCTTCCCGAAGGGAGAAAGGCGGACAGGTATCCGGTAAGCGGCAGG
GTCGGAACAGGAGAGCGCACGAGGGAGCTTCCAGGGGGAAACGCCTGGTATCTTTATAGTCCTGTCGGGT
TTCGCCACCTCTGACTTGAGCGTCGATTTTTGTGATGCTCGTCAGGGGGGCGGAGCCTATGGAAAAACGC
CAGCAACGCGGCCTTTTTACGGTTCCTGGCCTTTTGCTGGCCTTTTGCTCA
Features (pLannotate 1.2.2; 17 found; start..end, strand, type, name):
      1..51      +  rep_origin     RSF ori (fragment): Plasmids containing the RSF 1030 origin of replication can be propagated in E. coli cells that contain additional plasmids with compatible origins.
    119..422     +  enhancer       CMV enhancer: human cytomegalovirus immediate early enhancer
    423..626     +  promoter       CMV promoter: human cytomegalovirus (CMV) immediate early promoter
    671..1348    +  CDS            mEos3.2: mEos3.2 is a photoconvertible green/yellow fluorescent protein published in 2012, derived from Lobophyllia hemprichii. It is reported to be a rapidly-maturing monomer with moderate acid sensitivity.
   1349..1367    +  misc_feature   MCS (fragment): multiple cloning site
   1403..2215    +  CDS            Capzb (sequence withheld): CAPZB_RAT - Experimental evidence at protein level: Swiss-Prot protein existence level 1. F-actin-capping proteins bind in a Ca(2+)-independent manner to the fast growing ends of actin filaments (barbed end) thereby blocking the exchange of subunits at these ends. Unlike other capping proteins (such as gelsolin and severin), these proteins do not sever actin filaments. Plays a role in the regulation of cell morphology and cytoskeletal organization (By similarity). From Rattus norvegicus (Rat).
   2219..2255    +  misc_feature   MCS (fragment): multiple cloning site
   2272..2356    +  CDS            large T antigen (fragment): large T antigen from SV40 (simian virus 40)
   2379..2500    +  polyA_signal   SV40 poly(A) signal: SV40 polyadenylation signal
   2534..2962    -  rep_origin     f1 ori (sequence partly withheld): f1 bacteriophage origin of replication; arrow indicates direction of (+) strand synthesis
   2989..3093    +  promoter       AmpR promoter: bla
   3095..3452    +  promoter       SV40 promoter: SV40 enhancer and early promoter
   3487..4281    +  CDS            NeoR/KanR: aminoglycoside phosphotransferase from Tn5; aph(3')-II (or nptII); confers resistance to neomycin, kanamycin, and G418 (Geneticin®)
   4302..4454    +  CDS            ble (fragment): BLE_KLEPN - Experimental evidence at protein level: Swiss-Prot protein existence level 1. Binding protein with a strong affinity to the bleomycin family of antibiotics. Binds to CL990; an antimitotic-antibiotic compound. From Klebsiella pneumoniae.
   4513..4560    +  polyA_signal   HSV TK poly(A) signal: herpes simplex virus thymidine kinase polyadenylation signal (Cole and Stacy, 1985)
   4651..4667    -  polyA_signal   bGH poly(A) signal (fragment): bovine growth hormone polyadenylation signal
   4889..5477    +  rep_origin     ori: high-copy-number ColE1/pMB1/pBR322/pUC origin of replication
