[The description below was written by a language model from this plasmid's Addgene catalogue record and pLannotate feature annotations shown in this document.]
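Description:
mEos3.2-MCPB2-C-18 is a mammalian expression plasmid built on the mEos3.2-C1 backbone, a C1-style fluorescent-protein fusion vector, and it encodes the mouse F-actin capping protein beta 2 subunit (Capzb) fused to the C-terminus of the photoconvertible fluorescent protein mEos3.2. The sequenced plasmid is about 5.5 kb. In bacteria it replicates from a high-copy ColE1/pUC-type origin and is selected with kanamycin. The same Tn5 NeoR/KanR gene sits behind tandem bacterial (bla-type) and SV40 early promoters and ends in an HSV TK polyadenylation signal, so it also confers G418 resistance for selecting transfected mammalian cells. An f1 origin is present as well. Several short hits in the feature table (RSF ori, ble, large T antigen and bGH poly(A) fragments) are partial matches to backbone sequence, most likely annotation artefacts rather than functional parts.

The expression cassette uses the human CMV immediate-early enhancer and promoter to drive the mEos3.2 coding sequence. This is followed by a short stretch derived from the multiple cloning site that acts as a linker, which the "18" in the name may refer to, though the record does not say so. The Capzb open reading frame and an SV40 poly(A) signal complete the cassette. The annotation tool matched the insert to the rat protein entry, whereas the catalogue lists it as mouse, which is consistent with a highly conserved protein.

Capping protein binds the fast-growing barbed ends of actin filaments, so the fusion serves as a localization marker for these sites. mEos3.2 is a monomeric green-to-red photoconvertible protein, with recorded excitation/emission of 507/516 nm before conversion and 572/580 nm after. These properties suit the construct to live-cell imaging, photoconversion-based tracking and single-molecule localization microscopy of the actin cytoskeleton.
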