Addgene plasmid #57473: mEos3.2-MCPB2-C-18
Purpose: Localization: Actin Capping Protein , Excitation: 507 / 572, Emission: 516 / 580
Depositing lab: Michael Davidson. Depositing organization: Florida State University, Tallahassee.
Backbone
  Vector backbone: mEos3.2-C1
  Backbone size w/o insert (bp): 4750
  Vector type: Mammalian Expression
  Selectable markers: Neomycin (select with G418)
Growth in bacteria
  Bacterial resistance: Kanamycin, 50 μg/mL
  Growth temperature: 37°C
  Growth strain: DH5alpha
  Copy number: High Copy
Gene/Insert
  Gene/Insert name: MCPB2 (alt names: Mouse capping protein beta 2; NM_009798.4)
  Species: M. musculus (mouse)
  Entrez Gene: Capzb (a.k.a. 1700120C01Rik, AI325129, CPB, CPB1, CPB2, CPbeat2, CPbet, CPbeta1, CPbeta2, Cap, Cappb1)
  Promoter: CMV
  Tag / fusion protein: mEos3.2 (N terminal on backbone)
  Cloning method: Unknown
  Sequencing primers: 5′ CMV-F; 3′ SV40pA-R
Terms and licenses: Academic/Nonprofit Terms; Industry Terms
Depositor comments: M. musculus (mouse) capping protein beta 2. Excitation = 507 / 572; Emission = 516 / 580
How to cite: mEos3.2-MCPB2-C-18 was a gift from Michael Davidson (Addgene plasmid # 57473 ; http://n2t.net/addgene:57473 ; RRID:Addgene_57473)
