>Addgene plasmid #57473 | mEos3.2-MCPB2-C-18 | depositor partial sequence | sequence record 88606 | insert sequence
AGATCCGCTAGCGCTACCGGTCGCCACCATGAGTGCGATTAAGCCAGACATGAAGATCAAACTCCGTATG
GAAGGCAACGTAAACGGGCACCACTTTGTGATCGACGGAGATGGTACAGGCAAGCCTTTTGAGGGAAAAC
AGAGTATGGATCTTGAAGTCAAAGAGGGCGGACCTCTGCCTTTTGCCTTTGATATCCTGACCACTGCATT
CCATTACGGCAACAGGGTATTCGCCAAATATCCAGACAACATACAAGACTATTTTAAGCAGTCGTTTCCT
AAGGGGTATTCGTGGGAACGAAGCTTGACTTTCGAAGACGGGGGCATTTGCAACGCCAGAAACGACATAA
CAATGGAAGGGGACACTTTCTATAATAAAGTTCGATTTTATGGTACCAACTTTCCCGCCAATGGTCCAGT
TATGCAGAAGAAGACGCTGAAATGGGAGCCCTCCACTGAGAAAATGTATGTGCGTGATGGAGTGCTGACG
GGTGATATTGAGATGGCTTTGTTGCTTGAAGGAAATGCCCATTACCGATGTGACTTCAGAACTACTTACA
AAGCTAAGGAGAAGGGTGTCAAGTTACCAGGCGCCCACTTTGTGGACCACTGCATTGAGATTTTAAGCCA
TGACAAAGATTACAACAAGGTTAAGCTGTATGAGCATGCTGTTGCTCATTCTGGATTGCCTGACAATGCC
AGACGATCCGGACTCAGATCTCGAGAGTCCAGTGGATATTCGTCTCGGTCGGGTGGAAGC
[813 nt withheld, positions 761-1573]
TGAGAATTCTGCAGTCGACGGTACCGCGGGCCCGGGATCCACCGGATCTAGATA
